Addgene plasmid #230825: CaMKII-FRT-MCS-WPRE-SV40 - GCH21
Purpose: (Empty Backbone) AAV cloning vector for Flpo dependent expression under the CaMKII promoter.
Depositing lab: Kimberly Ritola. Depositing organization: University of North Carolina at Chapel Hill.
Backbone
  Vector backbone: CAG-FRT-MCS-WPRE-SV40 - GCH3
  Backbone manufacturer: Ritola Lab
  Vector type: AAV ; Cloning Vector
Growth in bacteria
  Bacterial resistance: Ampicillin, 100 μg/mL
  Growth temperature: 37°C
  Growth strain: NEB Stable
  Copy number: High Copy
Gene/Insert
  Gene/Insert name: None
Terms and licenses: Academic/Nonprofit Terms; Industry Terms: Not Available to Industry
Depositor comments: 5' cloning site: BglII (not destroyed), 3' cloning site: AgeI (not destroyed)
How to cite: CaMKII-FRT-MCS-WPRE-SV40 - GCH21 was a gift from Kimberly Ritola (Addgene plasmid # 230825 ; http://n2t.net/addgene:230825 ; RRID:Addgene_230825)
