[The description below was written by a language model from this plasmid's Addgene catalogue record and pLannotate feature annotations shown in this document.]
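Description:
CaMKII-FRT-MCS-WPRE-SV40 - GCH21 is an empty AAV cloning vector (about 5.7 kb) designed for building Flp/Flpo-dependent expression cassettes driven by the CaMKII promoter. It derives from a related backbone, CAG-FRT-MCS-WPRE-SV40 - GCH3, evidently with the promoter exchanged. In bacteria it replicates from a high-copy ColE1/pUC-type origin and is selected with ampicillin through the bla gene and its own promoter. An M13 phage origin is also present, along with remnants of earlier cloning vectors (lac promoter/operator, and fragments of lacI, lacZα, bom and rop) that have no evident role in the payload. The record lists a recombination-deficient growth strain, which is the usual choice for keeping the ITRs intact.

The packaged region lies between two AAV2 inverted terminal repeats, which provide the signals for replication and encapsidation of the genome into recombinant AAV. Read in the direction of transcription (the cassette is on the reverse strand of the sequenced record), it comprises the mouse CaMKIIα promoter, an FRT site, a pBluescript-type multiple cloning site, a second FRT site in the opposite orientation, a WPRE to boost transcript stability and expression, and an SV40 polyadenylation signal. No insert is present. The depositor lists BglII and AgeI as the 5' and 3' cloning sites, both preserved. Because the annotated FRT sites face each other, a coding sequence cloned between them in antisense orientation would be inverted by Flp recombinase into the sense orientation, limiting expression to Flp-expressing cells in which the CaMKII promoter is active. This promoter is commonly used to target excitatory forebrain neurons. The annotation identifies only a single FRT on each side, so whether variant sites are included to lock the inversion is not stated.
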