Features (pLannotate 1.2.2; 21 found; start..end, strand, type, name):
      1..589     +  rep_origin     ori: high-copy-number ColE1/pMB1/pBR322/pUC origin of replication
    772..864     +  CDS            lacI (fragment): lac repressor; lacI; The lac repressor binds to the lac operator to inhibit transcription in E. coli. This inhibition can be relieved by adding lactose or isopropyl-β-D-thiogalactopyranoside (IPTG).
    877..898     +  protein_bind   CAP binding site: CAP binding activates transcription in the presence of cAMP. E. coli catabolite activator protein
    913..943     +  promoter       lac promoter: promoter for the E. coli lac operon
    951..967     +  protein_bind   lac operator: The lac repressor binds to the lac operator to inhibit transcription in E. coli. This inhibition can be relieved by adding lactose or isopropyl-β-D-thiogalactopyranoside (IPTG). lac repressor encoded by lacI
   1007..1147    -  repeat_region  AAV2 ITR: inverted terminal repeat of adeno-associated virus serotype 2 inverted
   1162..1230    +  CDS            large T antigen (fragment): large T antigen from SV40 (simian virus 40)
   1253..1374    +  polyA_signal   SV40 poly(A) signal: SV40 polyadenylation signal
   1390..1978    -  misc_feature   WPRE: woodchuck hepatitis virus posttranscriptional regulatory element
   1985..2032    +  protein_bind   FRT: FLP-mediated recombination occurs in the 8-bp core sequence TCTAGAAA (Turan and Bode, 2011). FLP recombinase from the Saccharomyces cerevisiae 2μ plasmid
   2033..2140    -  misc_feature   MCS: pBluescript multiple cloning site
   2141..2188    -  protein_bind   FRT: FLP-mediated recombination occurs in the 8-bp core sequence TCTAGAAA (Turan and Bode, 2011). FLP recombinase from the Saccharomyces cerevisiae 2μ plasmid
   2195..3483    -  promoter       CaMKII promoter: promoter for the mouse calcium/calmodulin-dependent kinase II α subunit
   3490..3630    +  repeat_region  AAV2 ITR: inverted terminal repeat of adeno-associated virus serotype 2 inverted
   3639..3793    +  CDS            lacZα (fragment): LacZα fragment of β-galactosidase; lacZ fragment
   3799..3850    -  misc_feature   bom (fragment): basis of mobility region from pBR322
   3869..4249    +  rep_origin     M13 ori (sequence partly withheld): M13 bacteriophage origin of replication; arrow indicates direction of (+) strand synthesis
   4325..4374    -  misc_feature   bom (fragment): basis of mobility region from pBR322
   4476..4511    -  CDS            rop (fragment): Rop protein, which maintains plasmids at low copy number; rop
   4606..4710    +  promoter       AmpR promoter: bla
   4711..5571    +  CDS            AmpR: β-lactamase; bla; confers resistance to ampicillin, carbenicillin, and related antibiotics
>Addgene plasmid #230825 | CaMKII-FRT-MCS-WPRE-SV40 - GCH21 | addgene full sequence | sequence record 457144 | Addgene NGS Result
TTGAGATCCTTTTTTTCTGCGCGTAATCTGCTGCTTGCAAACAAAAAAACCACCGCTACCAGCGGTGGTT
TGTTTGCCGGATCAAGAGCTACCAACTCTTTTTCCGAAGGTAACTGGCTTCAGCAGAGCGCAGATACCAA
ATACTGTTCTTCTAGTGTAGCCGTAGTTAGGCCACCACTTCAAGAACTCTGTAGCACCGCCTACATACCT
CGCTCTGCTAATCCTGTTACCAGTGGCTGCTGCCAGTGGCGATAAGTCGTGTCTTACCGGGTTGGACTCA
AGACGATAGTTACCGGATAAGGCGCAGCGGTCGGGCTGAACGGGGGGTTCGTGCACACAGCCCAGCTTGG
AGCGAACGACCTACACCGAACTGAGATACCTACAGCGTGAGCTATGAGAAAGCGCCACGCTTCCCGAAGG
GAGAAAGGCGGACAGGTATCCGGTAAGCGGCAGGGTCGGAACAGGAGAGCGCACGAGGGAGCTTCCAGGG
GGAAACGCCTGGTATCTTTATAGTCCTGTCGGGTTTCGCCACCTCTGACTTGAGCGTCGATTTTTGTGAT
GCTCGTCAGGGGGGCGGAGCCTATGGAAAAACGCCAGCAACGCGGCCTTTTTACGGTTCCTGGCCTTTTG
CTGGCCTTTTGCTCACATGTTCTTTCCTGCGTTATCCCCTGATTCTGTGGATAACCGTATTACCGCCTTT
GAGTGAGCTGATACCGCTCGCCGCAGCCGAACGACCGAGCGCAGCGAGTCAGTGAGCGAGGAAGCGGAAG
AGCGCCCAATACGCAAACCGCCTCTCCCCGCGCGTTGGCCGATTCATTAATGCAGCTGGCACGACAGGTT
TCCCGACTGGAAAGCGGGCAGTGAGCGCAACGCAATTAATGTGAGTTAGCTCACTCATTAGGCACCCCAG
GCTTTACACTTTATGCTTCCGGCTCGTATGTTGTGTGGAATTGTGAGCGGATAACAATTTCACACAGGAA
ACAGCTATGACCATGATTACGAATTGCCTGCAGGCAGCTGCGCGCTCGCTCGCTCACTGAGGCCGCCCGG
GCAAAGCCCGGGCGTCGGGCGACCTTTGGTCGCCCGGCCTCAGTGAGCGAGCGAGCGCGCAGAGAGGGAG
TGGCCAACTCCATCACTAGGGGTTCCTATCGATGGCGCGCCTACCACATTTGTAGAGGTTTTACTTGCTT
TAAAAAACCTCCCACATCTCCCCCTGAACCTGAAACATAAAATGAATGCAATTGTTGTTGTTAACTTGTT
TATTGCAGCTTATAATGGTTACAAATAAAGCAATAGCATCACAAATTTCACAAATAAAGCATTTTTTTCA
CTGCATTCTAGTTGTGGTTTGTCCAAACTCATCAATGTATCTTATCATGTCTGTGTACAGCGGGGAGGCG
GCCCAAAGGGAGATCCGACTCGTCTGAGGGCGAAGGCGAAGACGCGGAAGAGGCCGCAGAGCCGGCAGCA
GGCCGCGGGAAGGAAGGTCCGCTGGATTGAGGGCCGAAGGGACGTAGCAGAAGGACGTCCCGCGCAGAAT
CCAGGTGGCAACACAGGCGAGCAGCCAAGGAAAGGACGATGATTTCCCCGACAACACCACGGAATTGTCA
GTGCCCAACAGCCGAGCCCCTGTCCAGCAGCGGGCAAGGCAGGCGGCGATGAGTTCCGCCGTGGCAATAG
GGAGGGGGAAAGCGAAAGTCCCGGAAAGGAGCTGACAGGTGGTGGCAATGCCCCAACCAGTGGGGGTTGC
GTCAGCAAACACAGTGCACACCACGCCACGTTGCCTGACAACGGGCCACAACTCCTCATAAAGAGACAGC
AACCAGGATTTATACAAGGAGGAGAAAATGAAAGCCATACGGGAAGCAATAGCATGATACAAAGGCATTA
AAGCAGCGTATCCACATAGCGTAAAAGGAGCAACATAGTTAAGAATACCAGTCAATCTTTCACAAATTTT
GTAATCCAGAGGTTGATTGCTAGCGAAGTTCCTATTCCGAAGTTCCTATTCTCTAGAAAGTATAGGAACT
TCGGTACCGGGCCCCCCCTCGAGGTCGACGGTATCGATAAGCTTGATATCGAATTCCTGCAGCCCGGGGG
ATCCACTAGTTCTAGAGCGGCCGCCACCGCGGTGGAGCTCGAAGTTCCTATACTTTCTAGAGAATAGGAA
CTTCGGAATAGGAACTTCACCGGTGCTGCCCCCAGAACTAGGGGCCACTCGCCTGCCCGTGCTCCTGAGT
GCAAACGGAGAACCGGCTTGACTGACGAGCTTGGGGCTTCTGAGCAGGGCACTGTGGCTGCTCACAGCCT
CGCGAGCCTTCGTCAGCATCCAGGTCCCCATGGCAACCACCTCCGAAACGCCCTGTTCCCGTTGCCCCGG
TAACTGCCTCCCCAACACCTGCCTGCCTTTCACTTTAAAACCTGCTCCTCTTTGCCCTGGCCTTATATAC
ACAATACTGCAGGACTGTGTGGGCCCAGGAGCAAGTGGACCCTGTTCCCCCAGGGTGATGTACTGAGGGG
GTTGGAGAAGGGGATGCGAACAAACTTAGTCCACAAGTGATCATCGCTCTTCCTACCTCCCCCACCTCCA
ACTATAGGGCCCTTTTAACAGACGGGATGGGATTAAGTGGGGCAAAGAGGCAGTTGCTATGGTAACGGCT
AGTGGGTGCCACATTCTGGGATGGTCCTTGAGAAAGACAGGATGTAGTTACCCTGGCAACTTCATCTCCT
CTGAAGAGACAGGTATTGCCCCGTTGCCCTGGCAACAGCTGGGTTCTAAGGTTTACAGGGGAAGCTAATT
CATCTCTCCTTCCCTTCCCCCTTGTAGTCTCTGTAATGGTTTCTTTGCTTCCTCTGGGAATTGGTCTGGT
TGACTTGGCCTCTGTCTCTGTCCTTGTTTCTTTCCAGCTCTCCCTGCTTTTTAGCCATTGTGCATATCAC
ACCGCCACCTTAGCGTGAGAAGAAGTACCAAACAGACCCAGAATGCTGACGGAATGACTCTGTCTGCTTT
CTCACCCCTATCTGTCACCACTGAGCAGCAGGGCCCCTCCTGAGGCCTCTGCCACAGCTCTCCCCACCCA
TCCTCCCAGAGGGACCATGAAGATTTGGTCTCCTGGGGCTCCTGTCCCAGTTTCTGCTTGTGCTTCCCGT
CAAGGTAGGACTGGAGAGAGGCAACTATAATGAGGTGAACGTGGCTGGACTCACCCAGGGCTGGGCGGGT
GGTGTAGATGTACCCTGCCCTGGACTCTTCTTTCCTAAACTCATTGGTCATCTGCCCTAATGAGTTCACT
CCTTCTGTATATCGTACTTGCATGCCCCCAAGGCATGGAATTTAAGATTAGTAATCTGAGTTCAAGTTCT
AGCTCTGACATTTCTGATGTGACCCTGGGCAGGTCACTGAGGAAGCTCTCTGCACCCCCATCTCATTTTC
TAGAAAATCAGAAGAAGAACCCCATGGAGATGAAGTGACCTAAGGCCATAATGAGATCTAGGAACCCCTA
GTGATGGAGTTGGCCACTCCCTCTCTGCGCGCTCGCTCGCTCACTGAGGCCGGGCGACCAAAGGTCGCCC
GACGCCCGGGCTTTGCCCGGGCGGCCTCAGTGAGCGAGCGAGCGCGCAGCTGCCTGCAGGCAGCTTGGCA
CTGGCCGTCGTTTTACAACGTCGTGACTGGGAAAACCCTGGCGTTACCCAACTTAATCGCCTTGCAGCAC
ATCCCCCTTTCGCCAGCTGGCGTAATAGCGAAGAGGCCCGCACCGATCGCCCTTCCCAACAGTTGCGCAG
CCTGAATGGCGAATGGCGCCTGATGCGGTATTTTCTCCTTACGCATCTGTGCGGTATTTCACACCGCATA
[142 nt withheld, positions 3851-3992]
C
[141 nt withheld, positions 3994-4134]
CCTTTGACGTTGGAGTCCACGTTCTTT
[37 nt withheld, positions 4162-4198]
ACCCTATCTCGGGCTATTCTTTTGATTTATAAGGGATTTTGCCGATTTCGGCCTATTGGTTAAAAAATGA
GCTGATTTAACAAAAATTTAACGCGAATTTTAACAAAATATTAACGTTTACAATTTTATGGTGCACTCTC
AGTACAATCTGCTCTGATGCCGCATAGTTAAGCCAGCCCCGACACCCGCCAACACCCGCTGACGCGCCCT
GACGGGCTTGTCTGCTCCCGGCATCCGCTTACAGACAAGCTGTGACCGTCTCCGGGAGCTGCATGTGTCA
GAGGTTTTCACCGTCATCACCGAAACGCGCGAGACGAAAGGGCCTCGTGATACGCCTATTTTTATAGGTT
AATGTCATGATAATAATGGTTTCTTAGACGTCAGGTGGCACTTTTCGGGGAAATGTGCGCGGAACCCCTA
TTTGTTTATTTTTCTAAATACATTCAAATATGTATCCGCTCATGAGACAATAACCCTGATAAATGCTTCA
ATAATATTGAAAAAGGAAGAGTATGAGTATTCAACATTTCCGTGTCGCCCTTATTCCCTTTTTTGCGGCA
TTTTGCCTTCCTGTTTTTGCTCACCCAGAAACGCTGGTGAAAGTAAAAGATGCTGAAGATCAGTTGGGTG
CACGAGTGGGTTACATCGAACTGGATCTCAACAGCGGTAAGATCCTTGAGAGTTTTCGCCCCGAAGAACG
TTTTCCAATGATGAGCACTTTTAAAGTTCTGCTATGTGGCGCGGTATTATCCCGTATTGACGCCGGGCAA
GAGCAACTCGGTCGCCGCATACACTATTCTCAGAATGACTTGGTTGAGTACTCACCAGTCACAGAAAAGC
ATCTTACGGATGGCATGACAGTAAGAGAATTATGCAGTGCTGCCATAACCATGAGTGATAACACTGCGGC
CAACTTACTTCTGACAACGATCGGAGGACCGAAGGAGCTAACCGCTTTTTTGCACAACATGGGGGATCAT
GTAACTCGCCTTGATCGTTGGGAACCGGAGCTGAATGAAGCCATACCAAACGACGAGCGTGACACCACGA
TGCCTGTAGCAATGGCAACAACGTTGCGCAAACTATTAACTGGCGAACTACTTACTCTAGCTTCCCGGCA
ACAATTAATAGACTGGATGGAGGCGGATAAAGTTGCAGGACCACTTCTGCGCTCGGCCCTTCCGGCTGGC
TGGTTTATTGCTGATAAATCTGGAGCCGGTGAGCGTGGGTCTCGCGGTATCATTGCAGCACTGGGGCCAG
ATGGTAAGCCCTCCCGTATCGTAGTTATCTACACGACGGGGAGTCAGGCAACTATGGATGAACGAAATAG
ACAGATCGCTGAGATAGGTGCCTCACTGATTAAGCATTGGTAACTGTCAGACCAAGTTTACTCATATATA
CTTTAGATTGATTTAAAACTTCATTTTTAATTTAAAAGGATCTAGGTGAAGATCCTTTTTGATAATCTCA
TGACCAAAATCCCTTAACGTGAGTTTTCGTTCCACTGAGCGTCAGACCCCGTAGAAAAGATCAAAGGATC
TTC
